>Addgene plasmid #43279 | II-ATTA | depositor partial sequence | sequence record 58544 | II-ATTA sequence 426 bps
CGTCTCGCTTAACCCCAGAGCAGGTCGTGGCAATCGCCTCCAACATTGGCGGGAAACAGGCACTCGAGAC
TGTCCAGCGCCTGCTTCCCGTGCTGTGCCAAGCGCACGGACTCACCCCAGAGCAGGTCGTGGCCATTGCC
TCGAATGGAGGGGGCAAACAGGCGTTGGAAACCGTACAACGATTGCTGCCGGTGCTGTGCCAAGCGCACG
GCCTCACCCCAGAGCAGGTCGTGGCCATTGCCTCGAATGGAGGGGGCAAACAGGCGTTGGAAACCGTACA
ACGATTGCTGCCGGTGCTGTGCCAAGCGCACGGATTAACCCCAGAGCAGGTCGTGGCAATCGCCTCCAAC
ATTGGCGGGAAACAGGCACTCGAGACTGTCCAGCGCCTGCTTCCCGTGCTGTGCCAAGCGCACGGGCTCA
GAGACG
