>Addgene plasmid #43279 | II-ATTA | addgene partial sequence | sequence record 60623 | M13-F20 5'-TGTAAAACGACGGCCAGT-3'
CCTCTAGATGCATGCTCGAGCGGCCGCCAGTGTGATGGATATCTGCAGAATTCGCCCTTAGTATCTTTCC
TGTGCCCACGTCTCTGAGCCCGTGCGCTTGGCACAGCACGGGAAGCAGGCGCTGGACAGTCTCGAGTGCC
TGTTTCCCGCCAATGTTGGAGGCGATTGCCACGACCTGCTCTGGGGTTAATCCGTGCGCTTGGCACAGCA
CCGGCAGCAATCGTTGTACGGTTTCCAACGCCTGTTTGCCCCCTCCATTCGAGGCAATGGCCACGACCTG
CTCTGGGGTGAGGCCGTGCGCTTGGCACAGCACCGGCAGCAATCGTTGTACGGTTTCCAACGCCTGTTTG
CCCCCTCCATTCGAGGCAATGGCCACGACCTGCTCTGGGGTGAGTCCGTGCGCTTGGCACAGCACGGGAA
GCAGGCGCTGGACAGTCTCGAGTGCCTGTTTCCCGCCAATGTTGGAGGCGATTGCCACGACCTGCTCTGG
GGTTAAGCGAGACGCGCTAGGACGGCATCTATATAAGGGCGAATTCCAGCACACTGGCGGCCGTTACTAG
TGGATCCGAGCTCGGTACCAAGCTTGGCGTAATCATGGTCATAGCTGTTTCCTGTGTGAAATTGTTATCC
GCTCACAATTCCACACAACATACGAGCCGGAAGCATAAAGTGTAAAGCCTGGGGTGCCTAATGAGTGAGC
TAACTCACATTAATTGCGTTGCGCTCACTGCCCGCTTTCCAGTCGGGAAACCTGTCGTGCCAGCTGCATT
AATGAATCGGCCAACGCGCGGGGAGAGGCGGTTTGCGTATTGGGCGCTCTTCCGCTTCCTCGCTCACTGA
CTCGCTGCGCTCGGTCGTTCGGCTGCGGCGAGCGGTATCA
