[The description below was written by a language model from this plasmid's Addgene catalogue record.]
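Description:
II-ATTA is a bacterial cloning plasmid built on the commercial pCRII-TOPO backbone (about 4 kb without insert), into which a 426 bp synthetic fragment was placed by TOPO cloning. It is a high-copy plasmid maintained in E. coli, and the record lists both ampicillin and kanamycin resistance, consistent with the dual markers carried by this backbone. No feature table is provided, so the origin of replication and other backbone elements are not itemised here. The listed sequencing primers, T7 on the 5′ side and M13 reverse on the 3′ side, indicate that the insert sits in the standard TOPO cloning region flanked by those priming sites.

The insert is described only by its name, II-ATTA, and as synthetic; the record does not spell out its function. The associated publication describes a TALEN genome-editing system for generating human stem cell-based disease models. In that context, the name suggests a pre-assembled block of TAL effector repeats specifying the four-base DNA sequence ATTA, with "II" plausibly marking its position in an ordered assembly. The insert size is compatible with roughly four TAL repeat units of about 34 codons each. This interpretation is inferred from the name, size and publication title rather than stated explicitly. The plasmid carries no recorded expression promoter for mammalian use, tag or reporter. It appears to be a storage and source vector for a modular component that would be excised or amplified and combined with other modules to build a full-length TALEN DNA-binding array, not a construct delivered directly to cells.
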