Addgene plasmid #43279: II-ATTA
Depositing lab: Chad Cowan & Kiran Musunuru. Depositing organization: Harvard University. Publication: A TALEN Genome-Editing System for Generating Human Stem Cell-Based Disease Models. Ding Q, Lee YK, Schaefer EA, Peters DT, Veres A, Kim K, Kuperwasser N, Motola DL, Meissner TB, Hendriks WT, Trevisan M, Gupta RM, Moisan A, Banks E, Friesen M, Schinzel RT, Xia F, Tang A, Xia Y, Figueroa E, Wann A, Ahfeldt T, Daheron L, Zhang F, Rubin LL, Peng LF, Chung RT, Musunuru K, Cowan CA. Cell Stem Cell. 2012 Dec 12. pii: S1934-5909(12)00645-5. doi: 10.1016/j.stem.2012.11.011. PubMed 23246482.
Backbone
  Vector backbone: pCRII-TOPO
  Backbone manufacturer: Invitrogen
  Backbone size w/o insert (bp): 3973
  Vector type: Bacterial Cloning
Growth in bacteria
  Bacterial resistance: Ampicillin and Kanamycin, 100 & 50 μg/mL
  Growth temperature: 37°C
  Growth strain: Top10
  Copy number: High Copy
Gene/Insert
  Gene/Insert name: II-ATTA
  Species: Synthetic
  Insert size (bp): 426
  Cloning method: TOPO Cloning
  Sequencing primers: 5′ T7; 3′ M13-rev
Terms and licenses: Academic/Nonprofit Terms; Industry Terms: Not Available to Industry
How to cite: II-ATTA was a gift from Chad Cowan & Kiran Musunuru (Addgene plasmid # 43279 ; http://n2t.net/addgene:43279 ; RRID:Addgene_43279)
